Addgene plasmid #54528: tdTomato-Lifeact-7
Purpose: (Empty Backbone) Localization: Actin, Excitation: 554, Emission: 581
Depositing lab: Michael Davidson. Depositing organization: Florida State University, Tallahassee. Publication: Time-lapse two-color 3D imaging of live cells with doubled resolution using structured illumination. Fiolka R, Shao L, Rego EH, Davidson MW, Gustafsson MG. Proc Natl Acad Sci U S A. 2012 Apr 3;109(14):5311-5. doi: 10.1073/pnas.1119262109. Epub 2012 Mar 19. PubMed 22431626.
Backbone
  Vector backbone: tdTomato-Lifeact
  Backbone size w/o insert (bp): 4800
  Vector type: Mammalian Expression
  Selectable markers: Neomycin (select with G418)
  Backbone size (bp): 4800
  Tag / fusion protein: tdTomato-Lifeact (C terminal on backbone)
Growth in bacteria
  Bacterial resistance: Kanamycin, 50 μg/mL
  Growth temperature: 37°C
  Growth strain: DH5alpha
  Copy number: High Copy
Gene/Insert
  Gene/Insert name: Lifeact-tdTomato
  Tag / fusion protein: tdTomato-Lifeact (C terminal on backbone)
Terms and licenses: Academic/Nonprofit Terms; Industry Terms: Not Available to Industry
Depositor comments: . Excitation = 554; Emission = 581
How to cite: tdTomato-Lifeact-7 was a gift from Michael Davidson (Addgene plasmid # 54528 ; http://n2t.net/addgene:54528 ; RRID:Addgene_54528)
