[The description below was written by a language model from this plasmid's Addgene catalogue record and pLannotate feature annotations shown in this document.]
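Description:
tdTomato-Lifeact-7 is a mammalian expression plasmid for labelling filamentous actin in live cells with an orange-red fluorescent probe. The record lists excitation at 554 nm and emission at 581 nm. It is built on a Clontech-style fluorescent-protein backbone. A high-copy ColE1/pUC origin supports propagation in E. coli, and an f1 origin is also present. A single NeoR/KanR (Tn5 aminoglycoside phosphotransferase) cassette sits behind tandem bacterial (bla) and SV40 early promoters and ends in an HSV TK polyadenylation signal. This one gene therefore gives kanamycin resistance in bacteria and G418 selection in transfected mammalian cells. The catalogue gives the backbone as about 4.8 kb, while the sequenced record is 5,439 nt.

The expression unit is driven by the human CMV immediate-early enhancer and promoter and terminated by an SV40 poly(A) signal. The annotated coding sequence is tdTomato, a tandem-dimer Discosoma-derived protein that behaves as a single fluorescent unit. Lifeact, a short actin-binding peptide, is named in the catalogue as the fusion partner but is not called by the automated annotation, probably because it is so small. About 100 nt of unannotated sequence lies between the promoter and tdTomato. This gap, together with the insert name "Lifeact-tdTomato", would fit the peptide sitting upstream of the fluorophore, but the record does not state the orientation explicitly. The "-7" in the name may denote linker length, which is also not stated. Short fragment hits (SV40 large T, ble, bGH poly(A)) look like backbone remnants or annotation artefacts rather than functional parts.

Although catalogued as an empty backbone, the plasmid works as a ready-made actin localization marker. The associated publication used such probes for time-lapse, two-colour 3D structured illumination imaging of live cells.
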