Features (pLannotate 1.2.2; 14 found; start..end, strand, type, name):
      1..304     +  enhancer       CMV enhancer: human cytomegalovirus immediate early enhancer
    305..508     +  promoter       CMV promoter: human cytomegalovirus (CMV) immediate early promoter
    615..2042    +  CDS            tdTomato: tdTomato is a basic (constitutively fluorescent) orange fluorescent protein published in 2004, derived from Discosoma sp.. It is reported to be a somewhat slowly-maturing tandem dimer with low acid sensitivity.
   2061..2144    +  CDS            large T antigen (fragment): large T antigen from SV40 (simian virus 40)
   2167..2288    +  polyA_signal   SV40 poly(A) signal: SV40 polyadenylation signal
   2322..2750    -  rep_origin     f1 ori (sequence partly withheld): f1 bacteriophage origin of replication; arrow indicates direction of (+) strand synthesis
   2777..2881    +  promoter       AmpR promoter: bla
   2883..3240    +  promoter       SV40 promoter: SV40 enhancer and early promoter
   3275..4069    +  CDS            NeoR/KanR: aminoglycoside phosphotransferase from Tn5; aph(3')-II (or nptII); confers resistance to neomycin, kanamycin, and G418 (Geneticin®)
   4090..4242    +  CDS            ble (fragment): BLE_KLEPN - Experimental evidence at protein level: Swiss-Prot protein existence level 1. Binding protein with a strong affinity to the bleomycin family of antibiotics. Binds to CL990; an antimitotic-antibiotic compound. From Klebsiella pneumoniae.
   4301..4348    +  polyA_signal   HSV TK poly(A) signal: herpes simplex virus thymidine kinase polyadenylation signal (Cole and Stacy, 1985)
   4439..4455    -  polyA_signal   bGH poly(A) signal (fragment): bovine growth hormone polyadenylation signal
   4677..5265    +  rep_origin     ori: high-copy-number ColE1/pMB1/pBR322/pUC origin of replication
   5380..5439    +  enhancer       CMV enhancer (fragment): human cytomegalovirus immediate early enhancer
>Addgene plasmid #54528 | tdTomato-Lifeact-7 | addgene full sequence | sequence record 323619 | Addgene NGS Result
CGTTACATAACTTACGGTAAATGGCCCGCCTGGCTGACCGCCCAACGACCCCCGCCCATTGACGTCAATA
ATGACGTATGTTCCCATAGTAACGCCAATAGGGACTTTCCATTGACGTCAATGGGTGGAGTATTTACGGT
AAACTGCCCACTTGGCAGTACATCAAGTGTATCATATGCCAAGTACGCCCCCTATTGACGTCAATGACGG
TAAATGGCCCGCCTGGCATTATGCCCAGTACATGACCTTATGGGACTTTCCTACTTGGCAGTACATCTAC
GTATTAGTCATCGCTATTACCATGGTGATGCGGTTTTGGCAGTACATCAATGGGCGTGGATAGCGGTTTG
ACTCACGGGGATTTCCAAGTCTCCACCCCATTGACGTCAATGGGAGTTTGTTTTGGCACCAAAATCAACG
GGACTTTCCAAAATGTCGTAACAACTCCGCCCCATTGACGCAAATGGGCGGTAGGCGTGTACGGTGGGAG
GTCTATATAAGCAGAGCTGGTTTAGTGAACCGTCAGATCCGCTAGCGCCACCATGGGCGTGGCCGACTTG
ATCAAGAAGTTCGAGTCCATCTCCAAGGAGGAGGGGGATCCACCGGTCGCCACCATGGTGAGCAAGGGCG
AGGAGGTCATCAAAGAGTTCATGCGCTTCAAGGTGCGCATGGAGGGCTCCATGAACGGCCACGAGTTCGA
GATCGAGGGCGAGGGCGAGGGCCGCCCCTACGAGGGCACCCAGACCGCCAAGCTGAAGGTGACCAAGGGC
GGCCCCCTGCCCTTCGCCTGGGACATCCTGTCCCCCCAGTTCATGTACGGCTCCAAGGCGTACGTGAAGC
ACCCCGCCGACATCCCCGATTACAAGAAGCTGTCCTTCCCCGAGGGCTTCAAGTGGGAGCGCGTGATGAA
CTTCGAGGACGGCGGTCTGGTGACCGTGACCCAGGACTCCTCCCTGCAGGACGGCACGCTGATCTACAAG
GTGAAGATGCGCGGCACCAACTTCCCCCCCGACGGCCCCGTAATGCAGAAGAAGACCATGGGCTGGGAGG
CCTCCACCGAGCGCCTGTACCCCCGCGACGGCGTGCTGAAGGGCGAGATCCACCAGGCCCTGAAGCTGAA
GGACGGCGGCCACTACCTGGTGGAGTTCAAGACCATCTACATGGCCAAGAAGCCCGTGCAACTGCCCGGC
TACTACTACGTGGACACCAAGCTGGACATCACCTCCCACAACGAGGACTACACCATCGTGGAACAGTACG
AGCGCTCCGAGGGCCGCCACCACCTGTTCCTGGGGCATGGCACCGGCAGCACCGGCAGCGGCAGCTCCGG
CACCGCCTCCTCCGAGGACAACAACATGGCCGTCATCAAAGAGTTCATGCGCTTCAAGGTGCGCATGGAG
GGCTCCATGAACGGCCACGAGTTCGAGATCGAGGGCGAGGGCGAGGGCCGCCCCTACGAGGGCACCCAGA
CCGCCAAGCTGAAGGTGACCAAGGGCGGCCCCCTGCCCTTCGCCTGGGACATCCTGTCCCCCCAGTTCAT
GTACGGCTCCAAGGCGTACGTGAAGCACCCCGCCGACATCCCCGATTACAAGAAGCTGTCCTTCCCCGAG
GGCTTCAAGTGGGAGCGCGTGATGAACTTCGAGGACGGCGGTCTGGTGACCGTGACCCAGGACTCCTCCC
TGCAGGACGGCACGCTGATCTACAAGGTGAAGATGCGCGGCACCAACTTCCCCCCCGACGGCCCCGTAAT
GCAGAAGAAGACCATGGGCTGGGAGGCCTCCACCGAGCGCCTGTACCCCCGCGACGGCGTGCTGAAGGGC
GAGATCCACCAGGCCCTGAAGCTGAAGGACGGCGGCCACTACCTGGTGGAGTTCAAGACCATCTACATGG
CCAAGAAGCCCGTGCAACTGCCCGGCTACTACTACGTGGACACCAAGCTGGACATCACCTCCCACAACGA
GGACTACACCATCGTGGAACAGTACGAGCGCTCCGAGGGCCGCCACCACCTGTTCCTGTACGGCATGGAC
GAGCTGTACAAGTAAGCGGCCGCGACTCTAGATCATAATCAGCCATACCACATTTGTAGAGGTTTTACTT
GCTTTAAAAAACCTCCCACACCTCCCCCTGAACCTGAAACATAAAATGAATGCAATTGTTGTTGTTAACT
TGTTTATTGCAGCTTATAATGGTTACAAATAAAGCAATAGCATCACAAATTTCACAAATAAAGCATTTTT
TTCACTGCATTCTAGTTGTGGTTTGTCCAAACTCATCAATGTATCTTAAGGCGTAAATTGTAAGCGTTAA
TATTTTGTTAAAATTCGCGTTAAATTTTTGTTAAATCAGCTCATTTTTTAACCAATAGGCCGAAATCGGC
AAAATCCCTTATAAATCAAAAGAATAGACCGAGATAGGGT
[37 nt withheld, positions 2421-2457]
AAAGAACGTGGACTCCAACGTCAAAGG
[49 nt withheld, positions 2485-2533]
T
[91 nt withheld, positions 2535-2625]
G
[124 nt withheld, positions 2627-2750]
CAGGTGGCACTTTTCGGGGAAATGTGCGCGGAACCCCTATTTGTTTATTTTTCTAAATACATTCAAATAT
GTATCCGCTCATGAGACAATAACCCTGATAAATGCTTCAATAATATTGAAAAAGGAAGAGTCCTGAGGCG
GAAAGAACCAGCTGTGGAATGTGTGTCAGTTAGGGTGTGGAAAGTCCCCAGGCTCCCCAGCAGGCAGAAG
TATGCAAAGCATGCATCTCAATTAGTCAGCAACCAGGTGTGGAAAGTCCCCAGGCTCCCCAGCAGGCAGA
AGTATGCAAAGCATGCATCTCAATTAGTCAGCAACCATAGTCCCGCCCCTAACTCCGCCCATCCCGCCCC
TAACTCCGCCCAGTTCCGCCCATTCTCCGCCCCATGGCTGACTAATTTTTTTTATTTATGCAGAGGCCGA
GGCCGCCTCGGCCTCTGAGCTATTCCAGAAGTAGTGAGGAGGCTTTTTTGGAGGCCTAGGCTTTTGCAAA
GATCGATCAAGAGACAGGATGAGGATCGTTTCGCATGATTGAACAAGATGGATTGCACGCAGGTTCTCCG
GCCGCTTGGGTGGAGAGGCTATTCGGCTATGACTGGGCACAACAGACAATCGGCTGCTCTGATGCCGCCG
TGTTCCGGCTGTCAGCGCAGGGGCGCCCGGTTCTTTTTGTCAAGACCGACCTGTCCGGTGCCCTGAATGA
ACTGCAAGACGAGGCAGCGCGGCTATCGTGGCTGGCCACGACGGGCGTTCCTTGCGCAGCTGTGCTCGAC
GTTGTCACTGAAGCGGGAAGGGACTGGCTGCTATTGGGCGAAGTGCCGGGGCAGGATCTCCTGTCATCTC
ACCTTGCTCCTGCCGAGAAAGTATCCATCATGGCTGATGCAATGCGGCGGCTGCATACGCTTGATCCGGC
TACCTGCCCATTCGACCACCAAGCGAAACATCGCATCGAGCGAGCACGTACTCGGATGGAAGCCGGTCTT
GTCGATCAGGATGATCTGGACGAAGAGCATCAGGGGCTCGCGCCAGCCGAACTGTTCGCCAGGCTCAAGG
CGAGCATGCCCGACGGCGAGGATCTCGTCGTGACCCATGGCGATGCCTGCTTGCCGAATATCATGGTGGA
AAATGGCCGCTTTTCTGGATTCATCGACTGTGGCCGGCTGGGTGTGGCGGACCGCTATCAGGACATAGCG
TTGGCTACCCGTGATATTGCTGAAGAGCTTGGCGGCGAATGGGCTGACCGCTTCCTCGTGCTTTACGGTA
TCGCCGCTCCCGATTCGCAGCGCATCGCCTTCTATCGCCTTCTTGACGAGTTCTTCTGAGCGGGACTCTG
GGGTTCGAAATGACCGACCAAGCGACGCCCAACCTGCCATCACGAGATTTCGATTCCACCGCCGCCTTCT
ATGAAAGGTTGGGCTTCGGAATCGTTTTCCGGGACGCCGGCTGGATGATCCTCCAGCGCGGGGATCTCAT
GCTGGAGTTCTTCGCCCACCCTAGGGGGAGGCTAACTGAAACACGGAAGGAGACAATACCGGAAGGAACC
CGCGCTATGACGGCAATAAAAAGACAGAATAAAACGCACGGTGTTGGGTCGTTTGTTCATAAACGCGGGG
TTCGGTCCCAGGGCTGGCACTCTGTCGATACCCCACCGAGACCCCATTGGGGCCAATACGCCCGCGTTTC
TTCCTTTTCCCCACCCCACCCCCCAAGTTCGGGTGAAGGCCCAGGGCTCGCAGCCAACGTCGGGGCGGCA
GGCCCTGCCATAGCCTCAGGTTACTCATATATACTTTAGATTGATTTAAAACTTCATTTTTAATTTAAAA
GGATCTAGGTGAAGATCCTTTTTGATAATCTCATGACCAAAATCCCTTAACGTGAGTTTTCGTTCCACTG
AGCGTCAGACCCCGTAGAAAAGATCAAAGGATCTTCTTGAGATCCTTTTTTTCTGCGCGTAATCTGCTGC
TTGCAAACAAAAAAACCACCGCTACCAGCGGTGGTTTGTTTGCCGGATCAAGAGCTACCAACTCTTTTTC
CGAAGGTAACTGGCTTCAGCAGAGCGCAGATACCAAATACTGTTCTTCTAGTGTAGCCGTAGTTAGGCCA
CCACTTCAAGAACTCTGTAGCACCGCCTACATACCTCGCTCTGCTAATCCTGTTACCAGTGGCTGCTGCC
AGTGGCGATAAGTCGTGTCTTACCGGGTTGGACTCAAGACGATAGTTACCGGATAAGGCGCAGCGGTCGG
GCTGAACGGGGGGTTCGTGCACACAGCCCAGCTTGGAGCGAACGACCTACACCGAACTGAGATACCTACA
GCGTGAGCTATGAGAAAGCGCCACGCTTCCCGAAGGGAGAAAGGCGGACAGGTATCCGGTAAGCGGCAGG
GTCGGAACAGGAGAGCGCACGAGGGAGCTTCCAGGGGGAAACGCCTGGTATCTTTATAGTCCTGTCGGGT
TTCGCCACCTCTGACTTGAGCGTCGATTTTTGTGATGCTCGTCAGGGGGGCGGAGCCTATGGAAAAACGC
CAGCAACGCGGCCTTTTTACGGTTCCTGGCCTTTTGCTGGCCTTTTGCTCACATGTTCTTTCCTGCGTTA
TCCCCTGATTCTGTGGATAACCGTATTACCGCCATGCATTAGTTATTAATAGTAATCAATTACGGGGTCA
TTAGTTCATAGCCCATATATGGAGTTCCG
