>Addgene plasmid #54528 | tdTomato-Lifeact-7 | depositor partial sequence | sequence record 84925 | insert sequence
ACGTCAGATCCGCTAGCGCCACCATGGGCGTGGCCGACTTGATCAAGAAGTTCGAGTCCATCTCCAAGGA
GGAGGGGGATCCACCGGTCGCCACCATGGTGAGCAAGGGCGAGGAGGTCATCAAAGAGTTCATGCGCTTC
AAGGTGCGCATGGAGGGCTCCATGAACGGCCACGAGTTCGAGATCGAGGGCGAGGGCGAGGGCCGCCCCT
ACGAGGGCACCCAGACCGCCAAGCTGAAGGTGACCAAGGGCGGCCCCCTGCCCTTCGCCTGGGACATCCT
GTCCCCCCAGTTCATGTACGGCTCCAAGGCGTACGTGAAGCACCCCGCCGACATCCCCGATTACAAGAAG
CTGTCCTTCCCCGAGGGCTTCAAGTGGGAGCGCGTGATGAACTTCGAGGACGGCGGTCTGGTGACCGTGA
CCCAGGACTCCTCCCTGCAGGACGGCACGCTGATCTACAAGGTGAAGATGCGCGGCACCAACTTCCCCCC
CGACGGCCCCGTAATGCAGAAGAAGACCATGGGCTGGGAGGCCTCCACCGAGCGCCTGTACCCCCGCGAC
GGCGTGCTGAAGGGCGAGATCCACCAGGCCCTGAAGCTGAAGGACGGCGGCCACTACCTGGTGGAGTTCA
AGACCATCTACATGGCCAAGAAGCCCGTGCAACTGCCCGGCTACTACTACGTGGACACCAAGCTGGACAT
CACCTCCCACAACGAGGACTACACCATCGTGGAACAGTACGAGCGCTCCGAGGGCCGCCACCACCTGTTC
CTGGGGCATGGCACCGGCAGCACCGGCAGCGGCAGCTCCGGCACCGCCTCCTCCGAGGACAACAACATGG
CCGTCATCAAAGAGTTCATGCGCTTCAAGGTGCGCATGGAGGGCTCCATGAACGGCCACGAGTTCGAGAT
CGAGGGCGAGGGCGAGGGCCGCCCCTACGAGGGCACCCAGACCGCCAAGCTGAAGGTGACCAAGGGCGGC
CCCCTGCCCTTCGCCTGGGACATCCTGTCCCCCCAGTTCATGTACGGCTCCAAGGCGTACGTGAAGCACC
CCGCCGACATCCCCGATTACAAGAAGCTGTCCTTCCCCGAGGGCTTCAAGTGGGAGCGCGTGATGAACTT
CGAGGACGGCGGTCTGGTGACCGTGACCCAGGACTCCTCCCTGCAGGACGGCACGCTGATCTACAAGGTG
AAGATGCGCGGCACCAACTTCCCCCCCGACGGCCCCGTAATGCAGAAGAAGACCATGGGCTGGGAGGCCT
CCACCGAGCGCCTGTACCCCCGCGACGGCGTGCTGAAGGGCGAGATCCACCAGGCCCTGAAGCTGAAGGA
CGGCGGCCACTACCTGGTGGAGTTCAAGACCATCTACATGGCCAAGAAGCCCGTGCAACTGCCCGGCTAC
TACTACGTGGACACCAAGCTGGACATCACCTCCCACAACGAGGACTACACCATCGTGGAACAGTACGAGC
GCTCCGAGGGCCGCCACCACCTGTTCCTGTACGGCATGGACGAGCTGTACAAGTAAGCGGCCGCGACTCT
AGATCATAATCAGCCATACCAC
