>Addgene plasmid #54528 | tdTomato-Lifeact-7 | addgene partial sequence | sequence record 90448 | CMV-F 5'-CGCAAATGGGCGGTAGGCGTG-3'
GTGAACCGTCAGATCCGCTAGCGCCACCATGGGCGTGGCCGACTTGATCAAGAAGTTCGAGTCCATCTCC
AAGGAGGAGGGGGATCCACCGGTCGCCACCATGGTGAGCAAGGGCGAGGAGGTCATCAAAGAGTTCATGC
GCTTCAAGGTGCGCATGGAGGGCTCCATGAACGGCCACGAGTTCGAGATCGAGGGCGAGGGCGAGGGCCG
CCCCTACGAGGGCACCCAGACCGCCAAGCTGAAGGTGACCAAGGGCGGCCCCCTGCCCTTCGCCTGGGAC
ATCCTGTCCCCCCAGTTCATGTACGGCTCCAAGGCGTACGTGAAGCACCCCGCCGACATCCCCGATTACA
AGAAGCTGTCCTTCCCCGAGGGCTTCAAGTGGGAGCGCGTGATGAACTTCGAGGACGGCGGTCTGGTGAC
CGTGACCCAGGACTCCTCCCTGCAGGACGGCACGCTGATCTACAAGGTGAAGATGCGCGGCACCAACTTC
CCCCCCGACGGCCCCGTAATGCAGAAGAAGACCATGGGCTGGGAGGCCTCCACCGAGCGCCTGTACCCCC
GCGACGGCGTGCTGAAGGGCGAGATCCACCAGGCCCTGAAGCTGAAGGACGGCGGCCACTACCTGGTGGA
GTTCAAGACCATCTACATGGCCAAGAAGCCCGTGCAACTGCCCGGCTACTACTACGTGGACACCAAGCTG
GACATCACCTCCCACAACGAGGACTACACCATCGTGGAACAGTACGAGCGCTCCGAGGGCCGCCACCACC
TGTTCCTG
